>Addgene plasmid #12853 | DCT.VV.Orf165 | addgene partial sequence | sequence record 19242 | T7 5'-TAATACGACTCACTATAGGG-3'
TACCGAGCTCGGATCCAGTACCCTTCACCGAATTCCAGCTGACCACCATGATATCTGTCACAGATATTCG
TAGAGCGTTTCTAGACAATGAATGCCATACTATCACAAAAGCGTTTGGATATCTGCACGAGGACAAGGCT
ATCGCATTAATTAAAATAGGATTTCATCCCACTTATCTACCCAAAGTCCTTTATAATAATGTTGTAGAAT
TCGTTCCAGAAAAACTATATCTGTTTAAGCCAAGAACTGTAGCTCCATTGGATTTGATATCTACTATAAC
AAAATTAAAGAACGTGGACAAATTTGCCTCACACATAAATTATCACAAGAATAGTATATTGATAACAGGA
GACAAGTCTCTAATTGTTAAATGTATGCCTTACATGATTATTTCAGATGATGATATACGATTCATAAGAG
AACAGTTTGTTGGTACAAATTCTATTGAGTATATTCTATCCTTCATCAACAAGGAAAGCATATATAGAAT
GAGTTACCAATTTTCAGAGAATGAAATAGTCACTATCATCAATAGAGATCATTTCATGTATGAACCAATA
TATGAACATCAGGTCTTAGATTCTGACTTTCTTAAAACTATGTTAGATAGATACGGAATAGTTCCCATTA
ATTCTGGTATAATAGATGAATTATGTCCAGAAGCTATAATAGAGATATTAATGGCAGTAGTTCGTCCT
