[The description below was written by a language model from this plasmid's Addgene catalogue record.]
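Description:
DCT.VV.Orf165 is a mammalian expression plasmid built on the commercial pcDNA 3.1D V5-His-TOPO backbone (about 5.5 kb without insert) and carrying a single vaccinia virus open reading frame. It belongs to a library of vaccinia ORF clones. The roughly 2.2 kb insert is designated VV.Orf165 within that library, with the alternative name VV_WR_058. The record notes that these names are library-specific, and that the corresponding ORF names in the Copenhagen and WR strains are listed in a separate supplementary spreadsheet. The insert is recorded as flanked by BamHI sites at both ends, both preserved, and it can be sequenced from the upstream T7 primer site. The plasmid is maintained at high copy number in E. coli under ampicillin selection. A neomycin resistance marker allows G418 selection of transfected mammalian cells.

No feature table is provided, so the promoter and tag configuration are not stated for this clone. Vectors of the pcDNA3.1 family generally drive the insert from the CMV immediate-early promoter, and this backbone offers C-terminal V5 and polyhistidine tags. The record does not say whether the ORF is in frame with those tags.

The construct was made for screening, and the associated publication concerns identifying poxvirus CD8+ T cell determinants to inform smallpox vaccine design and characterization. Individual viral ORFs expressed in mammalian cells fit this kind of antigen mapping. The depositors caution that the clone may differ from the current canonical gene sequence, so the available quality-control sequencing data should be checked before relying on the clone.
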