Addgene plasmid #12853: DCT.VV.Orf165
Purpose: This plasmid was designed for screening purposes and may contain discrepancies relative to the current canonical GenBank version of the gene.
Depositing lab: Jack Bennink & Jon Yewdell. Depositing organization: National Institute of Allergy and Infectious Diseases (NIAID). Publication: Identification of poxvirus CD8+ T cell determinants to enable rational design and characterization of smallpox vaccines. Tscharke DC, Karupiah G, Zhou J, Palmore T, Irvine KR, Haeryfar SM, Williams S, Sidney J, Sette A, Bennink JR, Yewdell JW. J Exp Med. 2005 January 3; 201(1): 95–104. 10.1084/jem.20041912 PubMed 15623576.
Backbone
  Vector backbone: pcDNA 3.1D V5-His-TOPO
  Backbone manufacturer: Invitrogen
  Backbone size w/o insert (bp): 5514
  Vector type: Mammalian Expression
  Selectable markers: Neomycin (select with G418)
Growth in bacteria
  Bacterial resistance: Ampicillin, 100 μg/mL
  Growth temperature: 37°C
  Growth strain: DH5alpha
  Copy number: High Copy
Gene/Insert
  Gene/Insert name: VV.Orf165 (alt name: VV_WR_058)
  Species: Vaccinia Virus
  Insert size (bp): 2214
  Cloning method: Restriction Enzyme; 5′ cloning site BamHI (not destroyed); 3′ cloning site BamHI (not destroyed)
  Sequencing primers: 5′ Universal T7
Terms and licenses: Academic/Nonprofit Terms; Industry Terms: Not Available to Industry
Depositor comments: Please see the Vaccinia kit page ( https://www.addgene.org/vvorf/ ) for more information. The kit page contains the supplemental VVOrfData spreadsheet, which includes important information about this plasmid. The plasmid and insert names provided here relate only to this library. The name of the ORF (if present) in VACV strain Copenhagen and the name of the ORF (if annotated) in VACV strain WR sequence can be found in VVOrfData spreadsheet. Please note that the amino acid sequence given for each ORF in the spreadsheet may contain some errors. Additionally, changes from the expected sequence may be present in these plasmids. Please see Addgene's quality control sequence and sequencing notes in the VVOrfData spreadsheet before ordering this plasmid.
How to cite: DCT.VV.Orf165 was a gift from Jack Bennink & Jon Yewdell (Addgene plasmid # 12853 ; http://n2t.net/addgene:12853 ; RRID:Addgene_12853)
